Addgene plasmid #25479: SHMT2
Purpose: Bacterial expression for structure determination; may not be full ORF
Depositing lab: Cheryl Arrowsmith. Depositing organization: University of Toronto.
Backbone
  Vector backbone: pET28a-LIC
  Backbone manufacturer: SGC
  Backbone size w/o insert (bp): 7328
  Vector type: Bacterial Expression
Growth in bacteria
  Bacterial resistance: Kanamycin, 50 μg/mL
  Growth temperature: 37°C
  Growth strain: DH5alpha
  Copy number: Low Copy
Gene/Insert
  Gene/Insert name: SHMT2 (alt names: PDB ID: 6DK3 (supersedes 3OU5 and 2A7V); Mitochondrial Serine Hydroxymethyltransferase)
  Species: H. sapiens (human)
  Insert size (bp): 1464
  Mutation: A269T
  Entrez Gene: SHMT2 (a.k.a. GLYA, HEL-S-51e, NEDCASB, SHMT, mSHMT)
  Tag / fusion protein: His (N terminal on insert)
  Cloning method: Restriction Enzyme
  Sequencing primers: 5′ T7; 3′ T7-term
Terms and licenses: Academic/Nonprofit Terms; Industry Terms: Not Available to Industry
Depositor comments: PDB: 6DK3 (supersedes 3OU5 and 2A7V) https://www.rcsb.org/structure/6DK3 SGC: http://www.thesgc.org/structures/2A7V/
How to cite: SHMT2 was a gift from Cheryl Arrowsmith (Addgene plasmid # 25479 ; http://n2t.net/addgene:25479 ; RRID:Addgene_25479)
