[The description below was written by a language model from this plasmid's Addgene catalogue record and pLannotate feature annotations shown in this document.]
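Description:
SHMT2 is a bacterial expression plasmid built on the pET28a-LIC backbone from a structural genomics consortium, carrying a 1,464 bp insert encoding human mitochondrial serine hydroxymethyltransferase. This enzyme converts serine to glycine while generating 5,10-methylenetetrahydrofolate for one-carbon metabolism. The record notes an A269T change in the insert and warns that the coding region may not be the complete ORF, as is common for constructs trimmed for crystallography. The plasmid is propagated in E. coli under kanamycin selection (aph(3')-Ia). It replicates from a ColE1/pBR322-type origin accompanied by bom and rop, consistent with the low copy number stated in the catalogue, and it also carries an f1 origin. Short tetracycline-resistance fragments and an AmpR promoter fragment appear to be nonfunctional backbone remnants.

Expression follows the standard pET design. A T7 promoter with an adjacent lac operator and the T7 gene 10 ribosome binding site drives the SHMT2 coding sequence, ending at a T7 terminator. The plasmid-borne lacI gene supplies repressor, so transcription is held off until IPTG induction in a host that provides T7 RNA polymerase. The catalogue lists an N-terminal His tag, and the short tag-like fragment annotated just upstream of the insert probably corresponds to it. His-tag and T7 gene 10-derived fragments are also annotated downstream of the insert, but the record does not indicate whether these are translated. The assembled sequence is 6,777 nt, which is shorter than the listed 7,328 bp empty backbone, possibly because cloning replaced a stuffer segment, though this is not stated. The construct was made to produce recombinant protein for structure determination, and the depositor links it to deposited crystal structures of the enzyme.
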