Features (pLannotate 1.2.2; 20 found; start..end, strand, type, name):
     12..467     +  rep_origin     f1 ori (sequence partly withheld): f1 bacteriophage origin of replication; arrow indicates direction of (+) strand synthesis
    494..551     +  promoter       AmpR promoter (fragment): bla
    560..1375    -  CDS            KanR: aminoglycoside phosphotransferase; aph(3')-Ia; confers resistance to kanamycin in bacteria or G418 (Geneticin®) in eukaryotes
   1497..2085    +  rep_origin     ori: high-copy-number ColE1/pMB1/pBR322/pUC origin of replication
   2271..2413    -  misc_feature   bom: basis of mobility region from pBR322
   2515..2706    -  CDS            rop: Rop protein, which maintains plasmids at low copy number; rop
   2723..3103    +  CDS            YPB1_ECOLX: Protein predicted: Swiss-Prot protein existence level 4. From Escherichia coli.
   3175..3466    -  CDS            TcR (fragment): tetracycline efflux protein; tet; confers resistance to tetracycline
   3481..3502    -  protein_bind   CAP binding site: CAP binding activates transcription in the presence of cAMP. E. coli catabolite activator protein
   3515..4597    -  CDS            lacI: lac repressor; lacI; The lac repressor binds to the lac operator to inhibit transcription in E. coli. This inhibition can be relieved by adding lactose or isopropyl-β-D-thiogalactopyranoside (IPTG).
   4598..4675    -  promoter       lacI promoter: lacI
   4683..4962    -  CDS            TcR (fragment): tetracycline efflux protein; tet; confers resistance to tetracycline
   4984..5002    +  promoter       T7 promoter: promoter for bacteriophage T7 RNA polymerase
   5003..5027    +  protein_bind   lac operator: The lac repressor binds to the lac operator to inhibit transcription in E. coli. This inhibition can be relieved by adding lactose or isopropyl-β-D-thiogalactopyranoside (IPTG). lac repressor encoded by lacI
   5042..5064    +  RBS            RBS: efficient ribosome binding site from bacteriophage T7 gene 10 (Olins and Rangwala, 1989)
   5083..5099    +  CDS            capTEV™ (fragment): composite tag for in vivo biotinylation, TEV protease cleavage, and 6xHis tagging
   5128..6591    +  CDS            SHMT2: GLYM_HUMAN - Experimental evidence at protein level: Swiss-Prot protein existence level 1. Catalyzes the cleavage of serine to glycine accompanied with the production of 5,10-methylenetetrahydrofolate, an essential intermediate for purine biosynthesis (PubMed:24075985, PubMed:29364879, PubMed:25619277). Serine provides the major source of folate one-carbon in cells by catalyzing the transfer of one carbon from serine to tetrahydrofolate (PubMed:25619277). Contributes to the de novo mitochondrial thymidylate biosynthesis pathway via its role in glycine and tetrahydrofolate metabolism: thymidyla
   6621..6638    +  CDS            9xHis (fragment): 9xHis affinity tag
   6648..6697    +  CDS            SET1 (fragment): solubility-enhancement tag derived from T7 phage gene 10B
   6705..6752    +  terminator     T7 terminator: transcription terminator for bacteriophage T7 RNA polymerase
>Addgene plasmid #25479 | SHMT2 | addgene full sequence | sequence record 168679 | Addgene assembled sequence
TGGCGAATGGG
[124 nt withheld, positions 12-135]
C
[91 nt withheld, positions 137-227]
A
[49 nt withheld, positions 229-277]
CCTTTGACGTTGGAGTCCACGTTCTTT
[37 nt withheld, positions 305-341]
ACCCTATCTCGGTCTATTCTTTTGATTTATAAGGGATTTTGCCGATTTCGGCCTATTGGTTAAAAAATGA
GCTGATTTAACAAAAATTTAACGCGAATTTTAACAAAATATTAACGTTTACAATTTCAGGTGGCACTTTT
CGGGGAAATGTGCGCGGAACCCCTATTTGTTTATTTTTCTAAATACATTCAAATATGTATCCGCTCATGA
ATTAATTCTTAGAAAAACTCATCGAGCATCAAATGAAACTGCAATTTATTCATATCAGGATTATCAATAC
CATATTTTTGAAAAAGCCGTTTCTGTAATGAAGGAGAAAACTCACCGAGGCAGTTCCATAGGATGGCAAG
ATCCTGGTATCGGTCTGCGATTCCGACTCGTCCAACATCAATACAACCTATTAATTTCCCCTCGTCAAAA
ATAAGGTTATCAAGTGAGAAATCACCATGAGTGACGACTGAATCCGGTGAGAATGGCAAAAGTTTATGCA
TTTCTTTCCAGACTTGTTCAACAGGCCAGCCATTACGCTCGTCATCAAAATCACTCGCATCAACCAAACC
GTTATTCATTCGTGATTGCGCCTGAGCGAGACGAAATACGCGATCGCTGTTAAAAGGACAATTACAAACA
GGAATCGAATGCAACCGGCGCAGGAACACTGCCAGCGCATCAACAATATTTTCACCTGAATCAGGATATT
CTTCTAATACCTGGAATGCTGTTTTCCCGGGGATCGCAGTGGTGAGTAACCATGCATCATCAGGAGTACG
GATAAAATGCTTGATGGTCGGAAGAGGCATAAATTCCGTCAGCCAGTTTAGTCTGACCATCTCATCTGTA
ACATCATTGGCAACGCTACCTTTGCCATGTTTCAGAAACAACTCTGGCGCATCGGGCTTCCCATACAATC
GATAGATTGTCGCACCTGATTGCCCGACATTATCGCGAGCCCATTTATACCCATATAAATCAGCATCCAT
GTTGGAATTTAATCGCGGCCTAGAGCAAGACGTTTCCCGTTGAATATGGCTCATAACACCCCTTGTATTA
CTGTTTATGTAAGCAGACAGTTTTATTGTTCATGACCAAAATCCCTTAACGTGAGTTTTCGTTCCACTGA
GCGTCAGACCCCGTAGAAAAGATCAAAGGATCTTCTTGAGATCCTTTTTTTCTGCGCGTAATCTGCTGCT
TGCAAACAAAAAAACCACCGCTACCAGCGGTGGTTTGTTTGCCGGATCAAGAGCTACCAACTCTTTTTCC
GAAGGTAACTGGCTTCAGCAGAGCGCAGATACCAAATACTGTCCTTCTAGTGTAGCCGTAGTTAGGCCAC
CACTTCAAGAACTCTGTAGCACCGCCTACATACCTCGCTCTGCTAATCCTGTTACCAGTGGCTGCTGCCA
GTGGCGATAAGTCGTGTCTTACCGGGTTGGACTCAAGACGATAGTTACCGGATAAGGCGCAGCGGTCGGG
CTGAACGGGGGGTTCGTGCACACAGCCCAGCTTGGAGCGAACGACCTACACCGAACTGAGATACCTACAG
CGTGAGCTATGAGAAAGCGCCACGCTTCCCGAAGGGAGAAAGGCGGACAGGTATCCGGTAAGCGGCAGGG
TCGGAACAGGAGAGCGCACGAGGGAGCTTCCAGGGGGAAACGCCTGGTATCTTTATAGTCCTGTCGGGTT
TCGCCACCTCTGACTTGAGCGTCGATTTTTGTGATGCTCGTCAGGGGGGCGGAGCCTATGGAAAAACGCC
AGCAACGCGGCCTTTTTACGGTTCCTGGCCTTTTGCTGGCCTTTTGCTCACATGTTCTTTCCTGCGTTAT
CCCCTGATTCTGTGGATAACCGTATTACCGCCTTTGAGTGAGCTGATACCGCTCGCCGCAGCCGAACGAC
CGAGCGCAGCGAGTCAGTGAGCGAGGAAGCGGAAGAGCGCCTGATGCGGTATTTTCTCCTTACGCATCTG
TGCGGTATTTCACACCGCATATATGGTGCACTCTCAGTACAATCTGCTCTGATGCCGCATAGTTAAGCCA
GTATACACTCCGCTATCGCTACGTGACTGGGTCATGGCTGCGCCCCGACACCCGCCAACACCCGCTGACG
CGCCCTGACGGGCTTGTCTGCTCCCGGCATCCGCTTACAGACAAGCTGTGACCGTCTCCGGGAGCTGCAT
GTGTCAGAGGTTTTCACCGTCATCACCGAAACGCGCGAGGCAGCTGCGGTAAAGCTCATCAGCGTGGTCG
TGAAGCGATTCACAGATGTCTGCCTGTTCATCCGCGTCCAGCTCGTTGAGTTTCTCCAGAAGCGTTAATG
TCTGGCTTCTGATAAAGCGGGCCATGTTAAGGGCGGTTTTTTCCTGTTTGGTCACTGATGCCTCCGTGTA
AGGGGGATTTCTGTTCATGGGGGTAATGATACCGATGAAACGAGAGAGGATGCTCACGATACGGGTTACT
GATGATGAACATGCCCGGTTACTGGAACGTTGTGAGGGTAAACAACTGGCGGTATGGATGCGGCGGGACC
AGAGAAAAATCACTCAGGGTCAATGCCAGCGCTTCGTTAATACAGATGTAGGTGTTCCACAGGGTAGCCA
GCAGCATCCTGCGATGCAGATCCGGAACATAATGGTGCAGGGCGCTGACTTCCGCGTTTCCAGACTTTAC
GAAACACGGAAACCGAAGACCATTCATGTTGTTGCTCAGGTCGCAGACGTTTTGCAGCAGCAGTCGCTTC
ACGTTCGCTCGCGTATCGGTGATTCATTCTGCTAACCAGTAAGGCAACCCCGCCAGCCTAGCCGGGTCCT
CAACGACAGGAGCACGATCATGCGCACCCGTGGGGCCGCCATGCCGGCGATAATGGCCTGCTTCTCGCCG
AAACGTTTGGTGGCGGGACCAGTGACGAAGGCTTGAGCGAGGGCGTGCAAGATTCCGAATACCGCAAGCG
ACAGGCCGATCATCGTCGCGCTCCAGCGAAAGCGGTCCTCGCCGAAAATGACCCAGAGCGCTGCCGGCAC
CTGTCCTACGAGTTGCATGATAAAGAAGACAGTCATAAGTGCGGCGACGATAGTCATGCCCCGCGCCCAC
CGGAAGGAGCTGACTGGGTTGAAGGCTCTCAAGGGCATCGGTCGAGATCCCGGTGCCTAATGAGTGAGCT
AACTTACATTAATTGCGTTGCGCTCACTGCCCGCTTTCCAGTCGGGAAACCTGTCGTGCCAGCTGCATTA
ATGAATCGGCCAACGCGCGGGGAGAGGCGGTTTGCGTATTGGGCGCCAGGGTGGTTTTTCTTTTCACCAG
TGAGACGGGCAACAGCTGATTGCCCTTCACCGCCTGGCCCTGAGAGAGTTGCAGCAAGCGGTCCACGCTG
GTTTGCCCCAGCAGGCGAAAATCCTGTTTGATGGTGGTTAACGGCGGGATATAACATGAGCTGTCTTCGG
TATCGTCGTATCCCACTACCGAGATATCCGCACCAACGCGCAGCCCGGACTCGGTAATGGCGCGCATTGC
GCCCAGCGCCATCTGATCGTTGGCAACCAGCATCGCAGTGGGAACGATGCCCTCATTCAGCATTTGCATG
GTTTGTTGAAAACCGGACATGGCACTCCAGTCGCCTTCCCGTTCCGCTATCGGCTGAATTTGATTGCGAG
TGAGATATTTATGCCAGCCAGCCAGACGCAGACGCGCCGAGACAGAACTTAATGGGCCCGCTAACAGCGC
GATTTGCTGGTGACCCAATGCGACCAGATGCTCCACGCCCAGTCGCGTACCGTCTTCATGGGAGAAAATA
ATACTGTTGATGGGTGTCTGGTCAGAGACATCAAGAAATAACGCCGGAACATTAGTGCAGGCAGCTTCCA
CAGCAATGGCATCCTGGTCATCCAGCGGATAGTTAATGATCAGCCCACTGACGCGTTGCGCGAGAAGATT
GTGCACCGCCGCTTTACAGGCTTCGACGCCGCTTCGTTCTACCATCGACACCACCACGCTGGCACCCAGT
TGATCGGCGCGAGATTTAATCGCCGCGACAATTTGCGACGGCGCGTGCAGGGCCAGACTGGAGGTGGCAA
CGCCAATCAGCAACGACTGTTTGCCCGCCAGTTGTTGTGCCACGCGGTTGGGAATGTAATTCAGCTCCGC
CATCGCCGCTTCCACTTTTTCCCGCGTTTTCGCAGAAACGTGGCTGGCCTGGTTCACCACGCGGGAAACG
GTCTGATAAGAGACACCGGCATACTCTGCGACATCGTATAACGTTACTGGTTTCACATTCACCACCCTGA
ATTGACTCTCTTCCGGGCGCTATCATGCCATACCGCGAAAGGTTTTGCGCCATTCGATGGTGTCCGGGAT
CTCGACGCTCTCCCTTATGCGACTCCTGCATTAGGAAGCAGCCCAGTAGTAGGTTGAGGCCGTTGAGCAC
CGCCGCCGCAAGGAATGGTGCATGCAAGGAGATGGCGCCCAACAGTCCCCCGGCCACGGGGCCTGCCACC
ATACCCACGCCGAAACAAGCGCTCATGAGCCCGAAGTGGCGAGCCCGATCTTCCCCATCGGTGATGTCGG
CGATATAGGCGCCAGCAACCGCACCTGTGGCGCCGGTGATGCCGGCCACGATGCGTCCGGCGTAGAGGAT
CGAGATCTCGATCCCGCGAAATTAATACGACTCACTATAGGGGAATTGTGAGCGGATAACAATTCCCCTC
TAGAAATAATTTTGTTTAACTTTAAGAAGGAGATATACCATGGGCAGCAGCCATCATCATCATCATCACA
GCAGCGGCCTGGTTCCGCGTGGTAGTGGGCAGCTGGTCAGGATGGCCATTCGGGCTCAGCACAGCAACGC
AGCCCAGACTCAGACTGGGGAAGCAAACAGGGGCTGGACAGGCCAGGAGAGCCTGTCGGACAGTGATCCT
GAGATGTGGGAGTTGCTGCAGAGGGAGAAGGACAGGCAGTGTCGTGGCCTGGAGCTCATTGCCTCAGAGA
ACTTCTGCAGCCGAGCTGCGCTGGAGGCCCTGGGGTCCTGTCTGAACAACAAGTACTCGGAGGGTTATCC
TGGCAAGAGATACTATGGGGGAGCAGAGGTGGTGGATGAAATTGAGCTGCTGTGCCAGCGCCGGGCCTTG
GAAGCCTTTGACCTGGATCCTGCACAGTGGGGAGTCAATGTCCAGCCCTACTCCGGGTCCCCAGCCAACC
TGGCCGTCTACACAGCCCTTCTGCAACCTCACGACCGGATCATGGGGCTGGACCTGCCCGATGGGGGCCA
TCTCACCCACGGCTACATGTCTGACGTCAAGCGGATATCAGCCACGTCCATCTTCTTCGAGTCTATGCCC
TATAAGCTCAACCCCAAAACTGGCCTCATTGACTACAACCAGCTGGCACTGACTGCTCGACTTTTCCGGC
CACGGCTCATCATAGCTGGCACCAGCGCCTATGCTCGCCTCATTGACTACGCCCGCATGAGAGAGGTGTG
TGATGAAGTCAAAGCACACCTGCTGGCAGACATGGCCCACATCAGTGGCCTGGTGGCTGCCAAGGTGATT
CCCTCGCCTTTCAAGCACGCAGACATCGTCACCACCACTACTCACAAGACTCTTCGAGGGACCAGGTCAG
GGCTCATCTTCTACCGGAAAGGGGTGAAGGCTGTGGACCCCAAGACTGGCCGGGAGATCCCTTACACATT
TGAGGACCGAATCAACTTTGCCGTGTTCCCATCCCTGCAGGGGGGCCCCCACAATCATGCCATTGCTGCA
GTAGCTGTGGCCCTAAAGCAGGCCTGCACCCCCATGTTCCGGGAGTACTCCCTGCAGGTTCTGAAGAATG
CTCGGGCCATGGCAGATGCCCTGCTAGAGCGAGGCTACTCACTGGTATCAGGTGGTACTGACAACCACCT
GGTGCTGGTGGACCTGCGGCCCAAGGGCCTGGATGGAGCTCGGGCTGAGCGGGTGCTAGAGCTTGTATCC
ATCACTGCCAACAAGAACACCTGTCCTGGAGACCGAAGTGCCATCACACCGGGCGGCCTGCGGCTTGGGG
CCCCAGCCTTAACTTCTCGACAGTTCCGTGAGGATGACTTCCGGAGAGTTGTGGACTTTATAGATGAAGG
GGTCAACATTGGCTTAGAGGTGAAGAGCAAGACTGCCAAGCTCCAGGATTTCAAATCCTTCCTGCTTAAG
GACTCAGAAACAAGTCAGCGTCTGGCCAACCTCAGGCAACGGGTGGAGCAGTTTGCCAGGGCCTTCCCCA
TGCCTGGTTTTGATGAGCATTGATGACGAAGCTTGCGGCCGCACTCGAGCACCACCACCACCACCACTGA
GATCCGGCTGCTAACAAAGCCCGAAAGGAAGCTGAGTTGGCTGCTGCCACCGCTGAGCAATAACTAGCAT
AACCCCTTGGGGCCTCTAAACGGGTCTTGAGGGGTTTTTTGCTGAAAGGAGGAACTATATCCGGAT
