>Addgene plasmid #25479 | SHMT2 | addgene partial sequence | sequence record 31459 | 25479 with T7
ATATTTTGTTTACTTTAAGAAGGAGATATACCATGGGCAGCAGCCATCATCATCATCATCACAGCAGCGG
CCTGGTTCCGCGTGGTAGTGGGCAGCTGGTCAGGATGGCCATTCGGGCTCAGCACAGCAACGCAGCCCAG
ACTCAGACTGGGGAAGCAAACAGGGGCTGGACAGGCCAGGAGAGCCTGTCGGACAGTGATCCTGAGATGT
GGGAGTTGCTGCAGAGGGAGAAGGACAGGCAGTGTCGTGGCCTGGAGCTCATTGCCTCAGAGAACTTCTG
CAGCCGAGCTGCGCTGGAGGCCCTGGGGTCCTGTCTGAACAACAAGTACTCGGAGGGTTATCCTGGCAAG
AGATACTATGGGGGAGCAGAGGTGGTGGATGAAATTGAGCTGCTGTGCCAGCGCCGGGCCTTGGAAGCCT
TTGACCTGGATCCTGCACAGTGGGGAGTCAATGTCCAGCCCTACTCCGGGTCCCCAGCCAACCTGGCCGT
CTACACAGCCCTTCTGCAACCTCACGACCGGATCATGGGGCTGGACCTGCCCGATGGGGGCCATCTCACC
CACGGCTACATGTCTGACGTCAAGCGGATATCAGCCACGTCCATCTTCTTCGAGTCTATGCCCTATAAGC
TCAACCCCAAAACTGGCCTCATTGACTACAACCAGCTGGCACTGACTGCTCGACTTTTCCGGCCACGGCT
CATCATAGCTGGCACCAGCGCCTATGCTCGCCTCATTGACTACGCCCGCATGAGAGAGGTGTGTGATGAA
GTCAAAGCACACCTGCTGGCAGACATGGCCCACATCAGTGGCCTGGTGGCTGCCAAGGTGATTCCCTCGC
CTTTCAAGCACGCAGACATCGTCACCACCACTACTCACAAGACTCTTCGAGGG
