>Addgene plasmid #25479 | SHMT2 | addgene partial sequence | sequence record 166657 | T7term 5'-GCTAGTTATTGCTCAGCGG-3'
CTTCTTTCGGGCTTTGTTAGCAGCCGGATCTCAGTGGTGGTGGTGGTGGTGCTCGAGTGCGGCCGCAAGC
TTCGTCATCAATGCTCATCAAAACCAGGCATGGGGAAGGCCCTGGCAAACTGCTCCACCCGTTGCCTGAG
GTTGGCCAGACGCTGACTTGTTTCTGAGTCCTTAAGCAGGAAGGATTTGAAATCCTGGAGCTTGGCAGTC
TTGCTCTTCACCTCTAAGCCAATGTTGACCCCTTCATCTATAAAGTCCACAACTCTCCGGAAGTCATCCT
CACGGAACTGTCGAGAAGTTAAGGCTGGGGCCCCAAGCCGCAGGCCGCCCGGTGTGATGGCACTTCGGTC
TCCAGGACAGGTGTTCTTGTTGGCAGTGATGGATACAAGCTCTAGCACCCGCTCAGCCCGAGCTCCATCC
AGGCCCTTGGGCCGCAGGTCCACCAGCACCAGGTGGTTGTCAGTACCACCTGATACCAGTGAGTAGCCTC
GCTCTAGCAGGGCATCTGCCATGGCCCGAGCATTCTTCAGAACCTGCAGGGAGTACTCCCGGAACATGGG
GGTGCAGGCCTGCTTTAGGGCCACAGCTACTGCAGCAATGGCATGATTGTGGGGGCCCCCCTGCAGGGAT
GGGAACACGGCAAAGTTGATTCGGTCCTCAAATGTGTAAGGGATCTCCCGGCCAGTCTTGGGGTCCACAG
CCTTCACCCCTTTCCGGTAGAAGATGAGCCCTGACCTGGTCCCTCGAAGAGTCTTGTGAGTAGTGGTGGT
GACGATGTCTGCGTGCTTGAA
